>Addgene plasmid #78522 | pFUChW nontargeting shRNA | depositor full sequence | sequence record 151320 | pFUChW nontargeting shRNA sequence 10127 bps
AGAACCCGAGCCGGTCGGTCCAGAACTCGACCGCTCCGGCGACGTCGCGCGCGGTGAGCACCGGAACGGC
ACTGGTCAACTTGGCCATGGTTTAGTTCCTCACCTTGTCGTATTATACTATGCCGATATACTATGCCGAT
GATTAATTGTCAACACGTGCTGATCAGATCCGAAAATGGATATACAAGCTCCCGGGAGCTTTTTGCAAAA
GCCTAGGCCTCCAAAAAAGCCTCCTCACTACTTCTGGAATAGCTCAGAGGCAGAGGCGGCCTCGGCCTCT
GCATAAATAAAAAAAATTAGTCAGCCATGGGGCGGAGAATGGGCGGAACTGGGCGGAGTTAGGGGCGGGA
TGGGCGGAGTTAGGGGCGGGACTATGGTTGCTGACTAATTGAGATGCATGCTTTGCATACTTCTGCCTGC
TGGGGAGCCTGGGGACTTTCCACACCTGGTTGCTGACTAATTGAGATGCATGCTTTGCATACTTCTGCCT
GCTGGGGAGCCTGGGGACTTTCCACACCCTAACTGACACACATTCCACAGAATTAATTCGCGTTAAATTT
TTGTTAAATCAGCTCATTTTTTAACCAATAGGCCGAAATCGGCAAAATCCCTTATAAATCAAAAGAATAG
ACCGAGATAGGGT
[37 nt withheld, positions 644-680]
AAAGAACGTGGACTCCAACGTCAAAGG
[49 nt withheld, positions 708-756]
T
[91 nt withheld, positions 758-848]
G
[124 nt withheld, positions 850-973]
GGGGATACCCCCTAGAGCCCCAGCTGGTTCTTTCCGCCTCAGAAGCCATAGAGCCCACCGCATCCCCAGC
ATGCCTGCTATTGTCTTCCCAATCCTCCCCCTTGCTGTCCTGCCCCACCCCACCCCCCAGAATAGAATGA
CACCTACTCAGACAATGCGATGCAATTTCCTCATTTTATTAGGAAAGGACAGTGGGAGTGGCACCTTCCA
GGGTCAAGGAAGGCACGGGGGAGGGGCAAACAACAGATGGCTGGCAACTAGAAGGCACAGTCGAGGCTGA
TCAGCGGGTTTCTGCTAGAGATTTTCCACACTGACTAAAAGGGTCTGAGGGATCTCTAGTTACCAGAGTC
ACACAACAGACGGGCACACACTACTTGAAGCACTCAAGGCAAGCTTTATTGAGGCTTAAGCAGTGGGTTC
CCTAGTTAGCCAGAGAGCTCCCAGGCTCAGATCTGGTCTAACCAGAGAGACCCAGTACAGTCCGGATGCA
GCTCTCGGGCCATGTGATGAAATGCTAGGCGGCTGTCAAACCTCCACTCTAATACTTCTCTCTCCGGGTC
ATCCATCCCATGCAGGCTCACAGGGTGTAACAAGCGGGTGTTCTCTCCTTCATTGGCTTCTTCTACCTTC
TCTTGCTCAACTGGTACTAGCTTGTAGCACCATCCAAAGGTCAGTGGATATCTGATCCCTGGCCCTGGTG
TGTAGTTCTGCCAATCAGGGAAGTAGCCTTGTGTGTGGTAGATCCACAGATCAAGGATATCTTGTCTTCG
TTGGGAGTGAATTAGCCCTTCCAGTCCCCCCTTTTCTTTTAAAAAGTGGCTAAGATCTACAGCTGCCTTG
TAAGTCATTGGTCTTAAAGGTACCTGAGGTGTGACTGGAAAACCCACCTCCTCCTCCTCTTGTGCTTCTA
GCCAGGCACAATCAGCATTGGTAGCTGCTGTATTGCTACTTGTGATTGCTCCATGTTTTTCTAGGTCTCG
AGGTCGACGGTATCGATGCGGGGAGGCGGCCCAAAGGGAGATCCGACTCGTCTGAGGGCGAAGGCGAAGA
CGCGGAAGAGGCCGCAGAGCCGGCAGCAGGCCGCGGGAAGGAAGGTCCGCTGGATTGAGGGCCGAAGGGA
CGTAGCAGAAGGACGTCCCGCGCAGAATCCAGGTGGCAACACAGGCGAGCAGCCAAGGAAAGGACGATGA
TTTCCCCGACAACACCACGGAATTGTCAGTGCCCAACAGCCGAGCCCCTGTCCAGCAGCGGGCAAGGCAG
GCGGCGATGAGTTCCGCCGTGGCAATAGGGAGGGGGAAAGCGAAAGTCCCGGAAAGGAGCTGACAGGTGG
TGGCAATGCCCCAACCAGTGGGGGTTGCGTCAGCAAACACAGTGCACACCACGCCACGTTGCCTGACAAC
GGGCCACAACTCCTCATAAAGAGACAGCAACCAGGATTTATACAAGGAGGAGAAAATGAAAGCCATACGG
GAAGCAATAGCATGATACAAAGGCATTAAAGCAGCGTATCCACATAGCGTAAAAGGAGCAACATAGTTAA
GAATACCAGTCAATCTTTCACAAATTTTGTAATCCAGAGGTTGATTATCGATAAGCTTGATATCGAATTG
CTTTACTTGTACAGCTCGTCCATGCCGCCGGTGGAGTGGCGGCCCTCGGCGCGTTCGTACTGTTCCACGA
TGGTGTAGTCCTCGTTGTGGGAGGTGATGTCCAACTTGATGTTGACGTTGTAGGCGCCGGGCAGCTGCAC
GGGCTTCTTGGCCTTGTAGGTGGTCTTGACCTCAGCGTCGTAGTGGCCGCCGTCCTTCAGCTTCAGCCTC
TGCTTGATCTCGCCCTTCAGGGCGCCGTCCTCGGGGTACATCCGCTCGGAGGAGGCCTCCCAGCCCATGG
TCTTCTTCTGCATTACGGGGCCGTCGGAGGGGAAGTTGGTGCCGCGCAGCTTCACCTTGTAGATGAACTC
GCCGTCCTGCAGGGAGGAGTCCTGGGTCACGGTCACCACGCCGCCGTCCTCGAAGTTCATCACGCGCTCC
CACTTGAAGCCCTCGGGGAAGGACAGCTTCAAGTAGTCGGGGATGTCGGCGGGGTGCTTCACGTAGGCCT
TGGAGCCGTACATGAACTGAGGGGACAGGATGTCCCAGGCGAAGGGCAGGGGGCCACCCTTGGTCACCTT
CAGCTTGGCGGTCTGGGTGCCCTCGTAGGGGCGGCCCTCGCCCTCGCCCTCGATCTCGAACTCGTGGCCG
TTCACGGAGCCCTCCATGTGCACCTTGAAGCGCATGAACTCCTTGATGATGGCCATGTTATCCTCCTCGC
CCTTGCTCACCATGGTGGCGACCGGTACTAGTCTAACACTGAAAATTACATATTGACCCAAATGATTACA
TTTCAAAAGGTGCCTAAAAAACTTCACAAAACACACTCGCCAACCCCGAGCGCATAGTTCAAAACCGGAG
CTTCAGCTACTTAAGAAGATAGGTACATAAAACCGACCAAAGAAACTGACGCCTCACTTATCCCTCCCCT
CACCAGAGGTCCGGCGCCTGTCGATTCAGGAGAGCCTACCCTAGGCCCGAACCCTGCGTCCTGCGACGGA
GAAAAGCCTACCGCACACCTACCGGCAGGTGGCCCCACCCTGCATTATAAGCCAACAGAACGGGNNACGT
CACGACACGACGAGGGCGCGCGCTCCCAAAGGTACGGGTGCACTGCCCAACGGCACCGCCATAACTGCCG
CCCCCGCAACAGACGACAAACCGAGTTCTCCAGTCAGTGACAAACTTCACGTCAGGGTCCCCAGATGGTG
CCCCAGCCCATCTCACCCGAATAAGAGCTTTCCCGCATTAGCGAAGGCCTCAAGACCTTGGGTTCTTGCC
GCCCACCATGCCCCCCACCTTGTTTCAACGACCTCACAGCCCGCCTCACAAGCGTCTTCCATTCAAGACT
CGGGAACAGCCGCCATTTTGCTGCGCTCCCCCCAACCCCCAGTTCAGGGCAACCTTGCTCGCGGACCCAG
ACTACAGCCCTTGGCGGTCTCTCCACACGCTTCCGTCCCACCGAGCGGCCCGGCGGCCACGAAAGCCCCG
GCCAGCCCAGCAGCCCGCTACTCACCAAGTGACGATCACAGCGATCCACAAACAAGAACCGCGACCCAAA
TCCCGGCTGCGACGGAACTAGCTGTGCCACACCCGGCGCGTCCTTATATAATCATCGGCGTTCACCGCCC
CACGGAGATCCCTCCGCAGAATCGCCGAGAAGGGACTACTTTTCCTCGCCTGTTCCGCTCTCTGGAAAGA
AAACCAGTGCCCTAGAGTCACCCAAGTCCCGTCCTAAAATGTCCTTCTGCTGATACTGGGGTTCTAAGGC
CGAGTCTTATGAGCAGCGGGCCGCTGTCCTGAGCGTCCGGGCGGAAGGATCAGGACGCTCGCTGCGCCCT
TCGTCTGACGTGGCAGCGCTCGCCGTGAGGAGGGGGGCGCCCGCGGGAGGCGCCAAAACCCGGCGCGGAG
GCCAGATCTGGAGCCGACACGGGTTAATTAAACGCTGACGTCATCAACCCGCTCCAAGGAATCGCGGGCC
CAGTGTCACTAGGCGGGAACACCCAGCGCGCGTGCGCCCTGGCAGGAAGATGGCTGTGAGGGACAGGGGA
GTGGCGCCCTGCAATATTTGCATGTCGCTATGTGTTCTGGGAAATCACCATAAACGTGAAATGTCTTTGG
ATTTGGGAATCTTATAAGTTCTGTATGAGACCACAGGGATCCGACTAGAAGGCACAGAGGGATTCAAGAG
ATCCCTCTGTGCCTTCTAGTCTTTTTGAATTCTTAATTAACCAAACTGGATCTCTGCTGTCCCTGTAATA
AACCCGAAAATTTTGAATTTTTGTAATTTGTTTTTGTAATTCTTTAGTTTGTATGTCTGTTGCTATTATG
TCTACTATTCTTTCCCCTGCACTGTACCCCCCAATCCCCCCTTTTCTTTTAAAATTGTGGATGAATACTG
CCATTTGTCTGCAGAATTGGCGCACGCAGTGCCGATCCGTTCACTAATCGAATGGATCTGTCTCTGTCTC
TCTCTCCACCTTCTTCTTCTATTCCTTCGGGCCTGTCGGGTCCCCTCGGGGTTGGGAGGTGGGTCTGAAA
CGATAATGGTGAATATCCCTGCCTAACTCTATTCACTATACAAAGTACAGCAAAAACTATTCTTAAACCT
ACCAAGCCTCCTACTATCATTATGAATAATTTTATATACCACAGCCAATTTGTTATGTTAAACCAATTCC
ACAAACTTGCCCATTTATCTAATTCCAATAATTCTTGTTCATTCTTTTCTTGCTGGTTTTGCGATTCTTC
AATTAAGGAGTGTATTAAGCTTGTGTAATTGTTAATTTCTCTGTCCCACTCCATCCAGGTCGTGTGATTC
CAAATCTGTTCCAGAGATTTATTACTCCAACTAGCATTCCAAGGCACAGCAGTGGTGCAAATGAGTTTTC
CAGAGCAACCCCAAATCCCCAGGAGCTGTTGATCCTTTAGGTATCTTTCCACAGCCAGGATTCTTGCCTG
GAGCTGCTTGATGCCCCAGACTGTGAGTTGCAACAGATGCTGTTGCGCCTCAATAGCCCTCAGCAAATTG
TTCTGCTGCTGCACTATACCAGACAATAATTGTCTGGCCTGTACCGTCAGCGTCATTGACGCTGCGCCCA
TAGTGCTTCCTGCTGCTCCCAAGAACCCAAGGAACAAAGCTCCTATTCCCACTGCTCTTTTTTCTCTCTG
CACCACTCTTCTCTTTGCCTTGGTGGGTGCTACTCCTAATGGTTCAATTTTTACTACTTTATATTTATAT
AATTCACTTCTCCAATTGTCCCTCATATCTCCTCCTCCAGGTCTGAAGATCAGCGGCCGCTTGCTGTGCG
GTGGTCTTACTTTTGTTTTGCTCTTCCTCTATCTTGTCTAAAGCTTCCTTGGTGTCTTTTATCTCTATCC
TTTGATGCACACAATAGAGGGTTGCTACTGTATTATATAATGATCTAAGTTCTTCTGATCCTGTCTGAAG
GGATGGTTGTAGCTGTCCCAGTATTTGTCTACAGCCTTCTGATGTTTCTAACAGGCCAGGATTAACTGCG
AATCGTTCTAGCTCCCTGCTTGCCCATACTATATGTTTTAATTTATATTTTTTCTTTCCCCCTGGCCTTA
ACCGAATTTTTTCCCATCGCGATCTAATTCTCCCCCGCTTAATACTGACGCTCTCGCACCCATCTCTCTC
CTTCTAGCCTCCGCTAGTCAAAATTTTTGGCGTACTCACCAGTCGCCGCCCCTCGCCTCTTGCCGTGCGC
GCTTCAGCAAGCCGAGTCCTGCGTCGAGAGAGCTCCTCTGGTTTCCCTTTCGCTTTCAAGTCCCTGTTCG
GGCGCCACTGCTAGAGATTTTCCACACTGACTAAAAGGGTCTGAGGGATCTCTAGTTACCAGAGTCACAC
AACAGACGGGCACACACTACTTGAAGCACTCAAGGCAAGCTTTATTGAGGCTTAAGCAGTGGGTTCCCTA
GTTAGCCAGAGAGCTCCCAGGCTCAGATCTGGTCTAACCAGAGAGACCCAGTACAGGCAAAACGCGCTGC
TTATATAGACCTCCCACCGTACACGCCTACCGCCCATTTGCGTCAATGGGGCGGAGTTGTTACGACATTT
TGGAAAGTCCCGTTGATTTTGGTGCCAAAACAAACTCCCATTGACGTCAATGGGGTGGAGACTTGGAAAT
CCCCGTGAGTCAAACCGCTATCCACGCCCATTGATGTACTGCCAAAACCGCATCACCATGGTAATAGCGA
TGACTAATACGTAGATGTACTGCCAAGTAGGAAAGTCCCATAAGGTCATGTACTGGGCATAATGCCAGGC
GGGCCATTTACCGTCATTGACGTCAATAGGGGGCGTACTTGGCATATGATACACTTGATGTACTGCCAAG
TGGGCAGTTTACCGTAAATACTCCACCCATTGACGTCAATGGAAAGTCCCTATTGGCGTTACTATGGGAA
CATACGTCATTATTGACGTCAATGGGCGGGGGTCGTTGGGCGGTCAGCCAGGCGGGCCATTTACCGTAAG
TTATGTAACGCGGAACTCCATATATGGGCTATGAACTAATGACCCCGTAATTGATTACTATTAATAACTA
GTCAATAATCAATGTCAACGCGTATATCTGGCCCGTACATCGCGAAGCAGCGCAAAACGCCTAACCCTAA
GCAGATTCTTCATGCAATTGTCGGTCAAGCCTTGCCTTGTTGTAGCTTAAATTTTGCTCGCGCACTACTC
AGCGACCTCCAACACACAAGCAGGGAGCAGATACTGGCTTAACTATGCGGCATCAGAGCAGATTGTACTG
AGAGTGCACCATAGGGGATCGGGAGATCTCCCGATCCGTCGACGTCAGGTGGCACTTTTCGGGGAAATGT
GCGCGGAACCCCTATTTGTTTATTTTTCTAAATACATTCAAATATGTATCCGCTCATGAGACAATAACCC
TGATAAATGCTTCAATAATATTGAAAAAGGAAGAGTATGAGTATTCAACATTTCCGTGTCGCCCTTATTC
CCTTTTTTGCGGCATTTTGCCTTCCTGTTTTTGCTCACCCAGAAACGCTGGTGAAAGTAAAAGATGCTGA
AGATCAGTTGGGTGCACGAGTGGGTTACATCGAACTGGATCTCAACAGCGGTAAGATCCTTGAGAGTTTT
CGCCCCGAAGAACGTTTTCCAATGATGAGCACTTTTAAAGTTCTGCTATGTGGCGCGGTATTATCCCGTA
TTGACGCCGGGCAAGAGCAACTCGGTCGCCGCATACACTATTCTCAGAATGACTTGGTTGAGTACTCACC
AGTCACAGAAAAGCATCTTACGGATGGCATGACAGTAAGAGAATTATGCAGTGCTGCCATAACCATGAGT
GATAACACTGCGGCCAACTTACTTCTGACAACGATCGGAGGACCGAAGGAGCTAACCGCTTTTTTGCACA
ACATGGGGGATCATGTAACTCGCCTTGATCGTTGGGAACCGGAGCTGAATGAAGCCATACCAAACGACGA
GCGTGACACCACGATGCCTGTAGCAATGGCAACAACGTTGCGCAAACTATTAACTGGCGAACTACTTACT
CTAGCTTCCCGGCAACAATTAATAGACTGGATGGAGGCGGATAAAGTTGCAGGACCACTTCTGCGCTCGG
CCCTTCCGGCTGGCTGGTTTATTGCTGATAAATCTGGAGCCGGTGAGCGTGGGTCTCGCGGTATCATTGC
AGCACTGGGGCCAGATGGTAAGCCCTCCCGTATCGTAGTTATCTACACGACGGGGAGTCAGGCAACTATG
GATGAACGAAATAGACAGATCGCTGAGATAGGTGCCTCACTGATTAAGCATTGGTAACTGTCAGACCAAG
TTTACTCATATATACTTTAGATTGATTTAAAACTTCATTTTTAATTTAAAAGGATCTAGGTGAAGATCCT
TTTTGATAATCTCATGACCAAAATCCCTTAACGTGAGTTTTCGTTCCACTGAGCGTCAGACCCCGTAGAA
AAGATCAAAGGATCTTCTTGAGATCCTTTTTTTCTGCGCGTAATCTGCTGCTTGCAAACAAAAAAACCAC
CGCTACCAGCGGTGGTTTGTTTGCCGGATCAAGAGCTACCAACTCTTTTTCCGAAGGTAACTGGCTTCAG
CAGAGCGCAGATACCAAATACTGTTCTTCTAGTGTAGCCGTAGTTAGGCCACCACTTCAAGAACTCTGTA
GCACCGCCTACATACCTCGCTCTGCTAATCCTGTTACCAGTGGCTGCTGCCAGTGGCGATAAGTCGTGTC
TTACCGGGTTGGACTCAAGACGATAGTTACCGGATAAGGCGCAGCGGTCGGGCTGAACGGGGGGTTCGTG
CACACAGCCCAGCTTGGAGCGAACGACCTACACCGAACTGAGATACCTACAGCGTGAGCTATGAGAAAGC
GCCACGCTTCCCGAAGGGAGAAAGGCGGACAGGTATCCGGTAAGCGGCAGGGTCGGAACAGGAGAGCGCA
CGAGGGAGCTTCCAGGGGGAAACGCCTGGTATCTTTATAGTCCTGTCGGGTTTCGCCACCTCTGACTTGA
GCGTCGATTTTTGTGATGCTCGTCAGGGGGGCGGAGCCTATGGAAAAACGCCAGCAACGCGGCCTTTTTA
CGGTTCCTGGCCTTTTGCTGGCCTTTTGCTCACATGTTCTTTCCTGCGTTATCCCCTGATTCTGTGGATA
ACCGTATTACCGCCTTTGAGTGAGCTGATACCGCTCGCCGCAGCCGAACGACCGAGCGCAGCGAGTCAGT
GAGCGAGGAAGCGGAAGAGCGCCCAATACGCAAACCGCCTCTCCCCGCGCGTTGGCCGATTCATTAATGC
AGCTGGCACGACAGGTTTCCCGACTGGAAAGCGGGCAGTGAGCGCAACGCAATTAATGTGAGTTAGCTCA
CTCATTAGGCACCCCAGGCTTTACACTTTATGCTTCCGGCTCGTATGTTGTGTGGAATTGTGAGCGGATA
ACAATTTCACACAGGAAACAGCTATGACCATGATTACGCCAAGCTCTAGCTAGAGGTCGACGGTATACAG
ACATGATAAGATACATTGATGAGTTTGGACAAACCACAACTAGAATGCAGTGAAAAAAATGCTTTATTTG
TGAAATTTGTGATGCTATTGCTTTATTTGTAACCATTATAAGCTGCAATAAACAAGTTGGGGTGGGCGAA
GAACTCCAGCATGAGATCCCCGCGCTGGAGGATCATCCAGCCGGCGTCCCGGAAAACGATTCCGAAGCCC
AACCTTTCATAGAAGGCGGCGGTGGAATCGAAATCTCGTAGCACGTGTCAGTCCTGCTCCTCGGCCACGA
AGTGCACGCAGTTGCCGGCCGGGTCGCGCAGGGCGAACTCCCGCCCCCACGGCTGCTCGCCGATCTCGGT
CATGGCCGGCCCGGAGGCGTCCCGGAAGTTCGTGGACACGACCTCCGACCACTCGGCGTACAGCTCGTCC
AGGCCGCGCACCCACACCCAGGCCAGGGTGTTGTCCGGCACCACCTGGTCCTGGACCGCGCTGATGAACA
GGGTCACGTCGTCCCGGACCACACCGGCGAAGTCGTCCTCCACGAAGTCCCGGG
Features (pLannotate 1.2.2; 31 found; start..end, strand, type, name):
    107..154     -  promoter       EM7 promoter: synthetic bacterial promoter&nbsp
    202..531     -  promoter       SV40 promoter: SV40 enhancer and early promoter
    545..973     -  rep_origin     f1 ori (sequence partly withheld): f1 bacteriophage origin of replication; arrow indicates direction of (+) strand synthesis
    994..1015    -  promoter       SV40 promoter (fragment): SV40 enhancer and early promoter
   1019..1243    -  polyA_signal   bGH poly(A) signal: bovine growth hormone polyadenylation signal
   1266..1446    -  LTR            5' LTR (truncated): truncated 5' long terminal repeat (LTR) from HIV-1
   1453..2034    -  CDS            nef (fragment): NEF_HV1H2 - Experimental evidence at protein level: Swiss-Prot protein existence level 1. Extracellular Nef protein targets CD4(+) T-lymphocytes for apoptosis by interacting with CXCR4 surface receptors. From Human immunodeficiency virus type 1 group M subtype B (isolate HXB2) (HIV-1).
   1971..2559    -  misc_feature   WPRE: woodchuck hepatitis virus posttranscriptional regulatory element
   2559..2582    -  misc_feature   MCS (fragment): pBluescript multiple cloning site
   2589..3296    -  CDS            mCherry: mCherry is a basic (constitutively fluorescent) red fluorescent protein published in 2004, derived from Discosoma sp.. It is reported to be a very rapidly-maturing monomer with low acid sensitivity.
   3309..4476    -  promoter       UbC promoter: human ubiquitin C promoter
   4627..4717    +  promoter       H1 promoter: human H1 RNA promoter
   4830..4947    -  misc_feature   cPPT/CTS: central polypurine tract and central termination sequence of HIV-1
   4997..5097    -  CDS            Rev (fragment): human immunodeficiency virus 1 (HIV-1) Rev protein; rev; enhances nuclear export of unspliced and incompletely spliced viral mRNAs
   5474..5707    -  misc_feature   RRE: The Rev response element (RRE) of HIV-1 allows for Rev-dependent mRNA export from the nucleus to the cytoplasm.
   5853..6216    -  CDS            HIV-1 gag (fragment): gag protein from human immunodeficiency virus 1; gag
   6200..6325    -  misc_feature   HIV-1 Ψ: packaging signal of human immunodeficiency virus type 1
   6372..6552    -  LTR            5' LTR (truncated): truncated 5' long terminal repeat (LTR) from HIV-1
   6570..6769    -  promoter       CMV promoter: human cytomegalovirus (CMV) immediate early promoter
   6770..7149    -  enhancer       CMV enhancer: human cytomegalovirus immediate early enhancer
   7304..7356    +  misc_feature   bom (fragment): basis of mobility region from pBR322
   7415..7519    +  promoter       AmpR promoter: bla
   7520..8380    +  CDS            AmpR: β-lactamase; bla; confers resistance to ampicillin, carbenicillin, and related antibiotics
   8551..9139    +  rep_origin     ori: high-copy-number ColE1/pMB1/pBR322/pUC origin of replication
   9322..9414    +  CDS            lacI (fragment): lac repressor; lacI; The lac repressor binds to the lac operator to inhibit transcription in E. coli. This inhibition can be relieved by adding lactose or isopropyl-β-D-thiogalactopyranoside (IPTG).
   9427..9448    +  protein_bind   CAP binding site: CAP binding activates transcription in the presence of cAMP. E. coli catabolite activator protein
   9463..9493    +  promoter       lac promoter: promoter for the E. coli lac operon
   9501..9517    +  protein_bind   lac operator: The lac repressor binds to the lac operator to inhibit transcription in E. coli. This inhibition can be relieved by adding lactose or isopropyl-β-D-thiogalactopyranoside (IPTG). lac repressor encoded by lacI
   9590..9711    -  polyA_signal   SV40 poly(A) signal: SV40 polyadenylation signal
   9706..9831    -  CDS            ble (fragment): BLE_KLEPN - Experimental evidence at protein level: Swiss-Prot protein existence level 1. Binding protein with a strong affinity to the bleomycin family of antibiotics. Binds to CL990; an antimitotic-antibiotic compound. From Klebsiella pneumoniae.
   9841..88      -  CDS            BleoR (across the origin): antibiotic-binding protein; Sh ble from Streptoalloteichus hindustanus; confers resistance to bleomycin, phleomycin, and Zeocin™
