[The description below was written by a language model from this plasmid's Addgene catalogue record and pLannotate feature annotations shown in this document.]
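Description:
pFUChW nontargeting shRNA is an HIV-1-based lentiviral RNAi vector of about 10.1 kb, built on pFUChW, a derivative of pFUGW in which the EGFP reporter was replaced with mCherry. It is propagated in E. coli through a high-copy ColE1/pUC-type origin with ampicillin selection (AmpR). The backbone also carries an f1 origin and an SV40/EM7-driven bleomycin/Zeocin resistance cassette with an SV40 poly(A) signal, which lies outside the viral genome.

The transfer cassette begins with a CMV enhancer/promoter fused to a truncated 5' LTR, which drives transcription of the viral genomic RNA in packaging cells. This is followed by the Ψ packaging signal with a gag fragment, the Rev response element for Rev-dependent nuclear export, and the cPPT/CTS, which aids nuclear import of the reverse-transcribed genome. The payload has two expression units. A human H1 RNA polymerase III promoter is annotated upstream of the reporter cassette and in the opposite orientation to it. It presumably drives the non-targeting hairpin, although the shRNA itself is not annotated in the feature table and the catalogue promoter field lists only UbC. The human ubiquitin C promoter drives mCherry, followed by WPRE to enhance transcript stability and expression. The cassette ends in a truncated LTR, and a bGH poly(A) signal sits just beyond it.

The mCherry reporter marks transduced cells by red fluorescence. The non-targeting hairpin makes this construct a negative control for gene-specific shRNA vectors on the same backbone. The record lists mouse as the species and links the plasmid to work on the elimination of paternal mitochondria in mouse embryos.
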