Addgene plasmid #78522: pFUChW nontargeting shRNA
Purpose: Lentiviral vector encoding shRNA and mCherry reporter
Depositing lab: David Chan. Depositing organization: California Institute of Technology. Publication: Elimination of paternal mitochondria in mouse embryos occurs through autophagic degradation dependent on PARKIN and MUL1. Rojansky R, Cha MY, Chan DC. Elife. 2016 Nov 17;5. pii: e17896. doi: 10.7554/eLife.17896. PubMed 27852436.
Backbone
  Vector backbone: pFUChW
  Backbone size w/o insert (bp): 10069
  Total vector size (bp): 10129
  Modifications to backbone: EGFP reporter in pFUGW replaced with mCherry
  Vector type: Lentiviral, RNAi
Growth in bacteria
  Bacterial resistance: Ampicillin, 100 μg/mL
  Growth temperature: 37°C
  Growth strain: NEB Stable
  Copy number: Unknown
Gene/Insert
  Gene/Insert name: mCherry
  gRNA/shRNA sequence: Non-targeting shRNA
  Species: M. musculus (mouse)
  Promoter: UbC
  Cloning method: Restriction Enzyme; 5′ cloning site AgeI (unknown if destroyed); 3′ cloning site BsrGI (unknown if destroyed)
  Sequencing primers: 5′ TGTAATCATTTGGGTCAATATGTAA
Resource information
  A portion of this plasmid was derived from a plasmid made by: modified from Addgene plasmid 25870
Terms and licenses: Academic/Nonprofit Terms; Industry Terms: Not Available to Industry
How to cite: pFUChW nontargeting shRNA was a gift from David Chan (Addgene plasmid # 78522 ; http://n2t.net/addgene:78522 ; RRID:Addgene_78522)
