>Addgene plasmid #78522 | pFUChW nontargeting shRNA | addgene partial sequence | sequence record 150367 | WPRE-R 5'-CATAGCGTAAAAGGAGCAACA-3'
GTCAATCTTTCACAAATTTTGTAATCCAGAGGTTGATTATCGATAAGCTTGATATCGAATTGCTTTACTT
GTACAGCTCGTCCATGCCGCCGGTGGAGTGGCGGCCCTCGGCGCGTTCGTACTGTTCCACGATGGTGTAG
TCCTCGTTGTGGGAGGTGATGTCCAACTTGATGTTGACGTTGTAGGCGCCGGGCAGCTGCACGGGCTTCT
TGGCCTTGTAGGTGGTCTTGACCTCAGCGTCGTAGTGGCCGCCGTCCTTCAGCTTCAGCCTCTGCTTGAT
CTCGCCCTTCAGGGCGCCGTCCTCGGGGTACATCCGCTCGGAGGAGGCCTCCCAGCCCATGGTCTTCTTC
TGCATTACGGGGCCGTCGGAGGGGAAGTTGGTGCCGCGCAGCTTCACCTTGTAGATGAACTCGCCGTCCT
GCAGGGAGGAGTCCTGGGTCACGGTCACCACGCCGCCGTCCTCGAAGTTCATCACGCGCTCCCACTTGAA
GCCCTCGGGGAAGGACAGCTTCAAGTAGTCGGGGATGTCGGCGGGGTGCTTCACGTAGGCCTTGGAGCCG
TACATGAACTGAGGGGACAGGATGTCCCAGGCGAAGGGCAGGGGGCCACCCTTGGTCACCTTCAGCTTGG
CGGTCTGGGTGCCCTCGTAGGGGCGGCCCTCGCCCTCGCCCTCGATCTCGAACTCGTGGCCGTTCACGGA
GCCCTCCATGTGCACCTTGAAGCGCATGAACTCCTTGATGATGGCCATGTTATCCTCCTCGCCCTTGCTC
ACCATGGTGGCGACCGGTACTAGTCTAACACTGAAAATTACATATTGACCCAAATGATTACATTTCAAAA
GGTGCCTAAAAAACTTCACAAAACACACTCGCCAACCCCGAGCGCATAGTTCAAAACCGGAGCTTCAGCT
ACTTAAGAAGATAGGTACATAAAACCGACCAAAGAAACTGACGCCTCACTTATCCCTCCCCTCACCAGAG
GTCCGGCGCCTGTCGATTCAGGA
