>Addgene plasmid #78522 | pFUChW nontargeting shRNA | addgene partial sequence | sequence record 150369 | hUBCpro-R 5'-CTAAGGCCGAGTCTTATGAGCAG-3'
CGTCCGGGCGGAAGGATCAGGACGCTCGCTGCGCCCTTCGTCTGACGTGGCAGCGCTCGCCGTGAGGAGG
GGGGCGCCCGCGGGAGGCGCCAAAACCCGGCGCGGAGGCCAGATCTGGAGCCGACACGGGTTAATTAAAC
GCTGACGTCATCAACCCGCTCCAAGGAATCGCGGGCCCAGTGTCACTAGGCGGGAACACCCAGCGCGCGT
GCGCCCTGGCAGGAAGATGGCTGTGAGGGACAGGGGAGTGGCGCCCTGCAATATTTGCATGTCGCTATGT
GTTCTGGGAAATCACCATAAACGTGAAATGTCTTTGGATTTGGGAATCTTATAAGTTCTGTATGAGACCA
CAGGGATCCGACTAGAAGGCACAG
