>Addgene plasmid #78522 | pFUChW nontargeting shRNA | addgene partial sequence | sequence record 151160 | Top_Fop 5'-TCACCATTATCGTTTCAGAC-3'
TAGAAGAAGAAGGTGGAGAGAGAGACAGAGACAGATCCATTCGATTAGTGAACGGATCGGCACTGCGTGC
GCCAATTCTGCAGACAAATGGCAGTATTCATCCACAATTTTAAAAGAAAAGGGGGGATTGGGGGGTACAG
TGCAGGGGAAAGAATAGTAGACATAATAGCAACAGACATACAAACTAAAGAATTACAAAAACAAATTACA
AAAATTCAAAATTTTCGGGTTTATTACAGGGACAGCAGAGATCCAGTTTGGTTAATTAAGAATTCAAAAA
GACTAGAAGGCACAGAGGGATCTCTTGAATCCCTCTGTGCCTTCTAGTCGGATCCCTGTGGTCTCATACA
GAACTTATAAGATTCCCAAATCCAAAGACATTTCACGTTTATGGTGATTTCCCAGAACACATAGCGACAT
GCAAATATTGCAGGGCGCCACTCCCCTGTCCCTCACAGCCATCTTCCTGCCAGGGCGCACGCGCGCTGGG
TGTTCCCGCCTAGTGACACTGGGCCCGCGATTCCTTGGAGCGGGTTGATGACGTCAGCGTTTAATTAACC
CGTGTCGGCTCCAGATCTGGCCTCCGCGCCGGGTTTTGGCGCCTCCCGCGGGCGCCCCCCTCCTCACGGC
GAGCGCTGCCACGTCAGACGAAGGGCGCAGCGAGCGTCCTGATCCTTCCGCCCGGACGCTCAGGACAGCG
GCCCGCTGCTCATAAGACTCGGCCTTAGAACCCCAGTATCAGCAGAAGGACATTTTAGGACGGGACTTGG
GTGACTCTAGGGCACTGGTTTTCTTTCCAGAGAGCGGAACAGGCGAGGAAAAGTAGTCCCTTCTCGGCGA
TTCTGCGGAGGGATCTCCGTGGGGCGGTGAACGCCGATGATTATATAAGGACGCGCCGGGTGTGGCACAG
CTAGTTCCGTCGCAGCCGGGATTTGGGTCGCGGTTCTTGTTTGTGGATCGCTGTGATCGTC
